Addgene plasmid #135342: 1058-AIDx-CP
Purpose: Expression of circular permutant of nSpyCas9 at amino acid position 1058 encoding truncated human cytosine deaminase, hAIDx, at the C-terminus.
Depositing lab: Alex Hewitt. Depositing organization: University of Tasmania. Publication: Engineering domain-inlaid SaCas9 adenine base editors with reduced RNA off-targets and increased on-target DNA editing. Nguyen Tran MT, Mohd Khalid MKN, Wang Q, Walker JKR, Lidgerwood GE, Dilworth KL, Lisowski L, Pebay A, Hewitt AW. Nat Commun. 2020 Sep 25;11(1):4871. doi: 10.1038/s41467-020-18715-y. PubMed 32978399.
Backbone
  Vector backbone: pcDNA3.1(+)
  Vector type: Mammalian Expression, CRISPR
  Selectable markers: Blasticidin
Growth in bacteria
  Bacterial resistance: Ampicillin, 100 μg/mL
  Growth temperature: 30°C
  Growth strain: NEB Stable
  Copy number: High Copy
Gene/Insert
  Gene/Insert name: CP 1058 nSpyCas9-hAIDx
  Species: H. sapiens (human)
  Mutation: WT
  Cloning method: Restriction Enzyme; 5′ cloning site Unknown (unknown if destroyed)
Terms and licenses: Academic/Nonprofit Terms; Industry Terms: Not Available to Industry
How to cite: 1058-AIDx-CP was a gift from Alex Hewitt (Addgene plasmid # 135342 ; http://n2t.net/addgene:135342 ; RRID:Addgene_135342)
