[The description below was written by a language model from this plasmid's Addgene catalogue record and pLannotate feature annotations shown in this document.]
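Description:
1058-AIDx-CP is a mammalian expression and CRISPR plasmid built on the pcDNA3.1(+) backbone, with a full sequence record of about 10.8 kb. It is maintained in E. coli through a high-copy ColE1/pUC-type origin and an ampicillin resistance gene (β-lactamase) driven by its own promoter. An f1 phage origin is also present. The backbone retains the pcDNA3.1 SV40 promoter–neomycin phosphotransferase–SV40 poly(A) cassette, although the catalogue lists blasticidin as the mammalian selectable marker.

The payload is a single open reading frame driven by the human CMV immediate-early enhancer and promoter. A T7 promoter lies just upstream of the coding region, and the unit ends in the bovine growth hormone polyadenylation signal. The insert is a circularly permuted Streptococcus pyogenes Cas9 nickase (nSpyCas9) whose new termini are placed at amino acid position 1058. This matches the feature table, where Cas9 appears as two fragments: a short segment followed, after a small gap, by the larger remainder of the protein. The gap is presumably a linker joining the original termini, though it is not annotated. A truncated human activation-induced cytidine deaminase (AICDA, here called hAIDx) is fused downstream of the permuted Cas9, followed by a FLAG-type epitope detected only as a partial match. A T2A peptide then links the fusion to the blasticidin S deaminase gene, so the editor and the resistance protein are translated from one transcript as separate polypeptides and blasticidin selection enriches for editor-expressing cells.

The construct is intended for expressing a cytosine base editor architecture in mammalian cells. No guide RNA cassette is annotated, so the guide would have to be supplied separately.
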