Features (pLannotate 1.2.2; 25 found; start..end, strand, type, name):
     13..65      -  misc_feature   bom (fragment): basis of mobility region from pBR322
    220..599     +  enhancer       CMV enhancer: human cytomegalovirus immediate early enhancer
    600..803     +  promoter       CMV promoter: human cytomegalovirus (CMV) immediate early promoter
    799..832     +  LTR            5' LTR (truncated) (fragment): truncated 5' long terminal repeat (LTR) from HIV-1
    848..866     +  promoter       T7 promoter: promoter for bacteriophage T7 RNA polymerase
    920..1852    +  CDS            cas9 (fragment): CAS9_STRP1 - Also known as csn1 From Streptococcus pyogenes serotype M1.
   1913..5089    +  CDS            cas9 (fragment): CAS9_STRP1 - Also known as csn1 From Streptococcus pyogenes serotype M1.
   5213..5758    +  CDS            AICDA (fragment): AICDA_HUMAN - Also known as AID. Experimental evidence at protein level: Swiss-Prot protein existence level 1. Single-stranded DNA-specific cytidine deaminase. Involved in somatic hypermutation (SHM), gene conversion, and class-switch recombination (CSR) in B-lymphocytes by deaminating C to U during transcription of Ig-variable (V) and Ig-switch (S) region DNA. Required for several crucial steps of B-cell terminal differentiation necessary for efficient antibody responses (PubMed:18722174, PubMed:21385873, PubMed:21518874, PubMed:27716525). May also play a role in the epigenetic regulation of
   5807..5830    +  CDS            3xFLAG (fragment): three tandem FLAG® epitope tags, followed by an enterokinase cleavage site
   5873..5895    +  CDS            T2A (fragment): 2A peptide from Thosea asigna virus capsid protein Eukaryotic ribosomes fail to insert a peptide bond between the Gly and Pro residues, yielding separate polypeptides.
   5906..6292    +  CDS            bsd: BSD_ASPTE - Experimental evidence at protein level: Swiss-Prot protein existence level 1. Catalyzes the deamination of the cytosine moiety of the antibiotics blasticidin S, cytomycin and acetylblasticidin S. From Aspergillus terreus.
   6395..6619    +  polyA_signal   bGH poly(A) signal: bovine growth hormone polyadenylation signal
   6623..6644    +  promoter       SV40 promoter (fragment): SV40 enhancer and early promoter
   6665..7093    +  rep_origin     f1 ori (sequence partly withheld): f1 bacteriophage origin of replication; arrow indicates direction of (+) strand synthesis
   7107..7436    +  promoter       SV40 promoter: SV40 enhancer and early promoter
   7503..8294    +  CDS            neo: KKA2_KLEPN - Also known as kan, nptII. Experimental evidence at protein level: Swiss-Prot protein existence level 1. Resistance to kanamycin, neomycin, paromomycin, ribostamycin, butirosin and gentamicin B. From Klebsiella pneumoniae.
   8318..8476    +  CDS            ble (fragment): BLE_KLEPN - Experimental evidence at protein level: Swiss-Prot protein existence level 1. Binding protein with a strong affinity to the bleomycin family of antibiotics. Binds to CL990; an antimitotic-antibiotic compound. From Klebsiella pneumoniae.
   8471..8592    +  polyA_signal   SV40 poly(A) signal: SV40 polyadenylation signal
   8663..8685    -  protein_bind   lac operator (fragment): The lac repressor binds to the lac operator to inhibit transcription in E. coli. This inhibition can be relieved by adding lactose or isopropyl-β-D-thiogalactopyranoside (IPTG). lac repressor encoded by lacI
   8689..8719    -  promoter       lac promoter: promoter for the E. coli lac operon
   8734..8755    -  protein_bind   CAP binding site: CAP binding activates transcription in the presence of cAMP. E. coli catabolite activator protein
   8768..8860    -  CDS            lacI (fragment): lac repressor; lacI; The lac repressor binds to the lac operator to inhibit transcription in E. coli. This inhibition can be relieved by adding lactose or isopropyl-β-D-thiogalactopyranoside (IPTG).
   9043..9631    -  rep_origin     ori: high-copy-number ColE1/pMB1/pBR322/pUC origin of replication
   9802..10662   -  CDS            AmpR: β-lactamase; bla; confers resistance to ampicillin, carbenicillin, and related antibiotics
  10663..10767   -  promoter       AmpR promoter: bla
>Addgene plasmid #135342 | 1058-AIDx-CP | addgene full sequence | sequence record 269571 | Addgene NGS Result
CTCCCGATCCCCTATGGTGCACTCTCAGTACAATCTGCTCTGATGCCGCATAGTTAAGCCAGTATCTGCT
CCCTGCTTGTGTGTTGGAGGTCGCTGAGTAGTGCGCGAGCAAAATTTAAGCTACAACAAGGCAAGGCTTG
ACCGACAATTGCATGAAGAATCTGCTTAGGGTTAGGCGTTTTGCGCTGCTTCGCGATGTACGGGCCAGAT
ATACGCGTTGACATTGATTATTGACTAGTTATTAATAGTAATCAATTACGGGGTCATTAGTTCATAGCCC
ATATATGGAGTTCCGCGTTACATAACTTACGGTAAATGGCCCGCCTGGCTGACCGCCCAACGACCCCCGC
CCATTGACGTCAATAATGACGTATGTTCCCATAGTAACGCCAATAGGGACTTTCCATTGACGTCAATGGG
TGGAGTATTTACGGTAAACTGCCCACTTGGCAGTACATCAAGTGTATCATATGCCAAGTACGCCCCCTAT
TGACGTCAATGACGGTAAATGGCCCGCCTGGCATTATGCCCAGTACATGACCTTATGGGACTTTCCTACT
TGGCAGTACATCTACGTATTAGTCATCGCTATTACCATGGTGATGCGGTTTTGGCAGTACATCAATGGGC
GTGGATAGCGGTTTGACTCACGGGGATTTCCAAGTCTCCACCCCATTGACGTCAATGGGAGTTTGTTTTG
GCACCAAAATCAACGGGACTTTCCAAAATGTCGTAACAACTCCGCCCCATTGACGCAAATGGGCGGTAGG
CGTGTACGGTGGGAGGTCTATATAAGCAGAGCTCTCTGGCTAACTAGAGAACCCACTGCTTACTGGCTTA
TCGAAATTAATACGACTCACTATAGGGAGACCCAAGCTGGCTAGCGTTTAAACTTAAGCTTGGTACCGCC
ACCATGAATCGTAAACGCCCGCTGATTGAAACCAACGGTGAAACCGGCGAAATCGTGTGGGACAAGGGCC
GTGATTTTGCGACCGTGCGCAAAGTGCTGTCCATGCCGCAGGTGAACATTGTGAAGAAAACCGAGGTGCA
GACCGGCGGTTTCAGCAAGGAAAGCATTCTGCCGAAACGTAACAGCGACAAGCTGATCGCCCGCAAGAAA
GATTGGGACCCGAAGAAATACGGCGGTTTCGATAGCCCGACCGTGGCTTATAGCGTGCTGGTGGTGGCCA
AAGTGGAGAAGGGTAAAAGCAAGAAACTGAAGAGCGTGAAAGAACTGCTGGGCATCACCATTATGGAGCG
TAGCAGCTTCGAAAAGAACCCGATCGACTTTCTGGAGGCGAAGGGTTACAAGGAAGTGAAGAAAGATCTG
ATCATTAAGCTGCCGAAATACAGCCTGTTTGAGCTGGAAAATGGTCGTAAACGTATGCTGGCCAGCGCCG
GCGAGCTGCAAAAGGGCAACGAACTGGCGCTGCCGAGCAAATATGTGAACTTCCTGTACCTGGCCAGCCA
CTATGAGAAGCTGAAAGGTAGCCCGGAGGACAACGAACAGAAGCAGCTGTTTGTGGAGCAGCACAAACAC
TATCTGGATGAGATCATTGAACAGATCAGCGAGTTCAGCAAGCGTGTGATTCTGGCGGACGCTAACCTGG
ATAAAGTGCTGAGCGCCTACAACAAACACCGTGACAAGCCGATCCGCGAGCAGGCGGAAAACATCATTCA
CCTGTTCACCCTGACCAACCTGGGTGCGCCGGCCGCGTTCAAGTACTTTGACACCACCATTGATCGTAAA
CGCTATACCAGCACCAAGGAGGTGCTGGATGCTACCCTGATCCACCAGAGCATTACCGGCCTGTACGAAA
CCCGTATTGATCTGAGCCAGCTGGGCGGTGACGGCGGTAGCGGCGGTAGCGGCGGTAGCGGCGGTAGCGG
CGGTAGCGGCGGTAGCGGCGGTGACAAGAAATATAGCATCGGTCTGGCGATTGGCACCAACAGCGTGGGT
TGGGCTGTGATCACCGATGAGTACAAGGTGCCGAGCAAGAAGTTCAAGGTGCTGGGCAACACCGACCGCC
ACAGCATCAAGAAAAACCTGATTGGTGCCCTGCTGTTTGATAGCGGTGAAACCGCCGAGGCCACCCGTCT
GAAGCGCACCGCCCGTCGCCGTTACACCCGTCGTAAAAACCGTATCTGCTACCTGCAAGAGATTTTCAGC
AACGAAATGGCCAAAGTGGACGATAGCTTCTTTCACCGCCTGGAGGAGAGCTTCCTGGTGGAGGAAGACA
AGAAACACGAGCGTCACCCGATCTTTGGCAACATTGTGGATGAGGTGGCTTACCACGAAAAGTATCCGAC
CATCTACCACCTGCGTAAGAAACTGGTGGATAGCACCGACAAGGCCGATCTGCGCCTGATCTATCTGGCT
CTGGCCCACATGATCAAGTTCCGTGGTCACTTTCTGATCGAGGGCGACCTGAACCCGGATAACAGCGATG
TGGACAAGCTGTTCATCCAGCTGGTGCAGACCTACAACCAGCTGTTTGAGGAAAACCCGATTAACGCCAG
CGGTGTGGACGCGAAGGCTATCCTGAGCGCGCGTCTGAGCAAAAGCCGCCGTCTGGAGAACCTGATCGCG
CAGCTGCCGGGTGAAAAGAAAAACGGTCTGTTTGGCAACCTGATTGCTCTGAGCCTGGGCCTGACCCCGA
ACTTCAAAAGCAACTTTGACCTGGCGGAGGATGCTAAGCTGCAACTGAGCAAGGATACCTATGACGATGA
CCTGGACAACCTGCTGGCGCAGATCGGCGACCAGTACGCTGATCTGTTCCTGGCTGCCAAGAACCTGAGC
GATGCGATCCTGCTGAGCGACATTCTGCGTGTGAACACCGAGATTACCAAGGCCCCGCTGAGCGCGAGCA
TGATCAAACGCTATGATGAACACCACCAGGACCTGACCCTGCTGAAAGCTCTGGTGCGTCAGCAGCTGCC
GGAGAAGTACAAAGAAATCTTCTTTGACCAGAGCAAGAACGGTTACGCCGGCTATATTGATGGCGGTGCG
AGCCAGGAGGAGTTCTACAAGTTTATCAAACCGATTCTGGAGAAAATGGACGGCACCGAGGAACTGCTGG
TGAAGCTGAACCGTGAAGATCTGCTGCGTAAACAGCGCACCTTCGACAACGGTAGCATCCCGCACCAGAT
TCACCTGGGTGAGCTGCACGCCATCCTGCGCCGTCAGGAAGATTTCTACCCGTTTCTGAAGGACAACCGT
GAGAAGATCGAAAAAATTCTGACCTTCCGCATTCCGTACTATGTGGGTCCGCTGGCTCGTGGCAACAGCC
GCTTTGCCTGGATGACCCGCAAGAGCGAGGAAACCATCACCCCGTGGAACTTCGAGGAAGTGGTGGACAA
AGGCGCCAGCGCGCAGAGCTTCATTGAGCGTATGACCAACTTTGATAAGAACCTGCCGAACGAAAAAGTG
CTGCCGAAGCACAGCCTGCTGTACGAGTATTTCACCGTGTACAACGAACTGACCAAGGTGAAATATGTGA
CCGAGGGTATGCGCAAGCCGGCCTTCCTGAGCGGCGAACAGAAGAAAGCGATCGTGGACCTGCTGTTTAA
AACCAACCGTAAGGTGACCGTGAAGCAGCTGAAAGAGGATTATTTCAAGAAAATTGAATGCTTTGACAGC
GTGGAGATCAGCGGTGTGGAAGATCGTTTTAACGCGAGCCTGGGCACCTACCACGACCTGCTGAAAATCA
TTAAGGATAAAGACTTCCTGGATAACGAGGAAAACGAGGACATCCTGGAAGATATTGTGCTGACCCTGAC
CCTGTTTGAGGACCGTGAAATGATCGAGGAACGCCTGAAGACCTATGCCCACCTGTTCGATGACAAAGTG
ATGAAACAGCTGAAGCGCCGTCGCTACACCGGTTGGGGCCGTCTGAGCCGCAAACTGATCAACGGTATTC
GCGATAAACAGAGCGGCAAGACCATCCTGGATTTTCTGAAGAGCGACGGTTTCGCGAACCGTAACTTTAT
GCAGCTGATTCACGATGACAGCCTGACCTTCAAAGAGGACATCCAGAAGGCGCAGGTGAGCGGTCAGGGC
GATAGCCTGCACGAACATATTGCTAACCTGGCCGGTAGCCCGGCCATCAAGAAGGGCATCCTGCAAACCG
TGAAGGTGGTGGACGAGCTGGTGAAAGTGATGGGTCGTCACAAGCCGGAAAACATCGTGATTGAGATGGC
CCGCGAAAACCAGACCACCCAGAAAGGCCAGAAGAACAGCCGTGAGCGCATGAAGCGTATCGAGGAAGGC
ATCAAGGAACTGGGCAGCCAGATCCTGAAGGAGCACCCGGTGGAAAACACCCAGCTGCAAAACGAGAAAC
TGTACCTGTACTACCTGCAAAACGGTCGTGACATGTATGTGGATCAGGAACTGGACATTAACCGCCTGAG
CGATTATGACGTGGATGCGATCGTGCCGCAGAGCTTCCTGAAGGATGACAGCATTGACAACAAAGTGCTG
ACCCGTAGCGATAAAAACCGCGGCAAGAGCGACAACGTGCCGAGCGAGGAAGTGGTGAAGAAAATGAAAA
ACTACTGGCGTCAGCTGCTGAACGCCAAACTGATCACCCAGCGTAAGTTTGACAACCTGACCAAAGCTGA
GCGCGGCGGTCTGAGCGAACTGGATAAAGCCGGTTTCATTAAGCGTCAGCTGGTGGAAACCCGCCAGATC
ACCAAGCACGTGGCGCAGATTCTGGACAGCCGCATGAACACCAAGTATGACGAGAACGATAAACTGATCC
GTGAAGTGAAAGTGATCACCCTGAAGAGCAAACTGGTGAGCGATTTTCGTAAAGACTTCCAGTTTTACAA
GGTGCGCGAGATCAACAACTACCACCACGCTCACGACGCCTATCTGAACGCGGTGGTGGGCACCGCCCTG
ATCAAGAAGTACCCGAAGCTGGAGAGCGAGTTCGTGTACGGCGACTATAAAGTGTATGATGTTCGTAAGA
TGATCGCAAAGTCCGAGCAGGAGATTGGCAAGGCAACCGCTAAGTATTTTTTTTACAGCAACATCATGAA
CTTCTTTAAGACCGAGATTACCCTGGCCAACGGTGAAATCCCGAAGAAAAAGCGTAAAGTGGGTAGCAGC
GGCAGCCCGAAAAAGAAACGCAAAGTGGGTAGCGACGCTCTGGATGACTTCGACCTGGATATGCTGGGCA
GCGACGCCCTGGATGACTTTGGCGGTGGCAGCATGGATAGCCTGCTGATGAACCGTCGCAAATTCCTGTA
TCAGTTTAAGAACGTGCGTTGGGCTAAAGGCCGTCGCGAAACCTACCTGTGCTATGTGGTGAAACGTCGC
GATAGCGCCACCAGCTTCAGCCTGGACTTTGGTTACCTGCGCAACAAGAACGGCTGCCACGTGGAGCTGC
TGTTCCTGCGTTACATTAGCGACTGGGACCTGGACCCAGGCCGTTGCTATCGCGTGACCTGGTTTACCAG
CTGGAGCCCGTGCTACGATTGCGCTCGTCATGTGGCGGACTTCCTGCGTGGTAACCCAAACCTGAGCCTG
CGTATCTTCACCGCGCGCCTGTACTTTTGCGAGGACCGTAAGGCTGAGCCGGAAGGTCTGCGTCGCCTGC
ACCGTGCGGGTGTGCAGATCGCGATCATGACCTTCAAAGATTACTTTTATTGCTGGAACACCTTCGTGGA
GAACCACGAACGCACCTTTAAGGCCTGGGAGGGTCTGCACGAAAACAGCGTGCGTCTGAGCCGCCAGCTG
CGCCGCATCCTGCTGCCAAAGCGTCCGGCGGCTACCAAGAAAGCGGGCCAGGCTAAGAAAAAGAAAGACT
ACAAAGATGACGATGACAAGGGTAGCGGCGCTACCAACTTCAGCCTGCTGAAGCAGGCGGGCGACGTGGA
GGAAAATCCGGGCCCGATGGCTAAACCGCTGAGCCAGGAGGAAAGCACCCTGATCGAGCGCGCTACCGCC
ACCATTAACAGCATCCCGATTAGCGAAGACTATAGCGTGGCCAGCGCCGCGCTGAGCAGCGATGGTCGTA
TTTTCACCGGCGTGAACGTGTACCACTTTACCGGTGGCCCGTGCGCCGAGCTGGTGGTGCTGGGCACCGC
CGCCGCCGCCGCCGCCGGCAACCTGACCTGCATCGTGGCGATTGGTAACGAAAATCGTGGCATCCTGAGC
CCGTGCGGCCGTTGCCGCCAGGTGCTGCTGGACCTGCATCCGGGCATCAAGGCGATTGTGAAGGATAGCG
ACGGCCAACCGACCGCCGTGGGTATTCGTGAACTGCTGCCATCCGGCTATGTTTGGGAGGGCTAAGGATC
CACTAGTCCAGTGTGGTGGAATTCTGCAGATATCCAGCACAGTGGCGGCCGCTCGAGTCTAGAGGGCCCG
TTTAAACCCGCTGATCAGCCTCGACTGTGCCTTCTAGTTGCCAGCCATCTGTTGTTTGCCCCTCCCCCGT
GCCTTCCTTGACCCTGGAAGGTGCCACTCCCACTGTCCTTTCCTAATAAAATGAGGAAATTGCATCGCAT
TGTCTGAGTAGGTGTCATTCTATTCTGGGGGGTGGGGTGGGGCAGGACAGCAAGGGGGAGGATTGGGAAG
ACAATAGCAGGCATGCTGGGGATGCGGTGGGCTCTATGGCTTCTGAGGCGGAAAGAACCAGCTGGGGCTC
TAGGGGGTATCCCC
[124 nt withheld, positions 6665-6788]
C
[91 nt withheld, positions 6790-6880]
A
[49 nt withheld, positions 6882-6930]
CCTTTGACGTTGGAGTCCACGTTCTTT
[37 nt withheld, positions 6958-6994]
ACCCTATCTCGGTCTATTCTTTTGATTTATAAGGGATTTTGCCGATTTCGGCCTATTGGTTAAAAAATGA
GCTGATTTAACAAAAATTTAACGCGAATTAATTCTGTGGAATGTGTGTCAGTTAGGGTGTGGAAAGTCCC
CAGGCTCCCCAGCAGGCAGAAGTATGCAAAGCATGCATCTCAATTAGTCAGCAACCAGGTGTGGAAAGTC
CCCAGGCTCCCCAGCAGGCAGAAGTATGCAAAGCATGCATCTCAATTAGTCAGCAACCATAGTCCCGCCC
CTAACTCCGCCCATCCCGCCCCTAACTCCGCCCAGTTCCGCCCATTCTCCGCCCCATGGCTGACTAATTT
TTTTTATTTATGCAGAGGCCGAGGCCGCCTCTGCCTCTGAGCTATTCCAGAAGTAGTGAGGAGGCTTTTT
TGGAGGCCTAGGCTTTTGCAAAAAGCTCCCGGGAGCTTGTATATCCATTTTCGGATCTGATCAAGAGACA
GGATGAGGATCGTTTCGCATGATTGAACAAGATGGATTGCACGCAGGTTCTCCGGCCGCTTGGGTGGAGA
GGCTATTCGGCTATGACTGGGCACAACAGACAATCGGCTGCTCTGATGCCGCCGTGTTCCGGCTGTCAGC
GCAGGGGCGCCCGGTTCTTTTTGTCAAGACCGACCTGTCCGGTGCCCTGAATGAACTGCAGGACGAGGCA
GCGCGGCTATCGTGGCTGGCCACGACGGGCGTTCCTTGCGCAGCTGTGCTCGACGTTGTCACTGAAGCGG
GAAGGGACTGGCTGCTATTGGGCGAAGTGCCGGGGCAGGATCTCCTGTCATCTCACCTTGCTCCTGCCGA
GAAAGTATCCATCATGGCTGATGCAATGCGGCGGCTGCATACGCTTGATCCGGCTACCTGCCCATTCGAC
CACCAAGCGAAACATCGCATCGAGCGAGCACGTACTCGGATGGAAGCCGGTCTTGTCGATCAGGATGATC
TGGACGAAGAGCATCAGGGGCTCGCGCCAGCCGAACTGTTCGCCAGGCTCAAGGCGCGCATGCCCGACGG
CGAGGATCTCGTCGTGACCCATGGCGATGCCTGCTTGCCGAATATCATGGTGGAAAATGGCCGCTTTTCT
GGATTCATCGACTGTGGCCGGCTGGGTGTGGCGGACCGCTATCAGGACATAGCGTTGGCTACCCGTGATA
TTGCTGAAGAGCTTGGCGGCGAATGGGCTGACCGCTTCCTCGTGCTTTACGGTATCGCCGCTCCCGATTC
GCAGCGCATCGCCTTCTATCGCCTTCTTGACGAGTTCTTCTGAGCGGGACTCTGGGGTTCGAAATGACCG
ACCAAGCGACGCCCAACCTGCCATCACGAGATTTCGATTCCACCGCCGCCTTCTATGAAAGGTTGGGCTT
CGGAATCGTTTTCCGGGACGCCGGCTGGATGATCCTCCAGCGCGGGGATCTCATGCTGGAGTTCTTCGCC
CACCCCAACTTGTTTATTGCAGCTTATAATGGTTACAAATAAAGCAATAGCATCACAAATTTCACAAATA
AAGCATTTTTTTCACTGCATTCTAGTTGTGGTTTGTCCAAACTCATCAATGTATCTTATCATGTCTGTAT
ACCGTCGACCTCTAGCTAGAGCTTGGCGTAATCATGGTCATAGCTGTTTCCTGTGTGAAATTGTTATCCG
CTCACAATTCCACACAACATACGAGCCGGAAGCATAAAGTGTAAAGCCTGGGGTGCCTAATGAGTGAGCT
AACTCACATTAATTGCGTTGCGCTCACTGCCCGCTTTCCAGTCGGGAAACCTGTCGTGCCAGCTGCATTA
ATGAATCGGCCAACGCGCGGGGAGAGGCGGTTTGCGTATTGGGCGCTCTTCCGCTTCCTCGCTCACTGAC
TCGCTGCGCTCGGTCGTTCGGCTGCGGCGAGCGGTATCAGCTCACTCAAAGGCGGTAATACGGTTATCCA
CAGAATCAGGGGATAACGCAGGAAAGAACATGTGAGCAAAAGGCCAGCAAAAGGCCAGGAACCGTAAAAA
GGCCGCGTTGCTGGCGTTTTTCCATAGGCTCCGCCCCCCTGACGAGCATCACAAAAATCGACGCTCAAGT
CAGAGGTGGCGAAACCCGACAGGACTATAAAGATACCAGGCGTTTCCCCCTGGAAGCTCCCTCGTGCGCT
CTCCTGTTCCGACCCTGCCGCTTACCGGATACCTGTCCGCCTTTCTCCCTTCGGGAAGCGTGGCGCTTTC
TCATAGCTCACGCTGTAGGTATCTCAGTTCGGTGTAGGTCGTTCGCTCCAAGCTGGGCTGTGTGCACGAA
CCCCCCGTTCAGCCCGACCGCTGCGCCTTATCCGGTAACTATCGTCTTGAGTCCAACCCGGTAAGACACG
ACTTATCGCCACTGGCAGCAGCCACTGGTAACAGGATTAGCAGAGCGAGGTATGTAGGCGGTGCTACAGA
GTTCTTGAAGTGGTGGCCTAACTACGGCTACACTAGAAGAACAGTATTTGGTATCTGCGCTCTGCTGAAG
CCAGTTACCTTCGGAAAAAGAGTTGGTAGCTCTTGATCCGGCAAACAAACCACCGCTGGTAGCGGTGGTT
TTTTTGTTTGCAAGCAGCAGATTACGCGCAGAAAAAAAGGATCTCAAGAAGATCCTTTGATCTTTTCTAC
GGGGTCTGACGCTCAGTGGAACGAAAACTCACGTTAAGGGATTTTGGTCATGAGATTATCAAAAAGGATC
TTCACCTAGATCCTTTTAAATTAAAAATGAAGTTTTAAATCAATCTAAAGTATATATGAGTAAACTTGGT
CTGACAGTTACCAATGCTTAATCAGTGAGGCACCTATCTCAGCGATCTGTCTATTTCGTTCATCCATAGT
TGCCTGACTCCCCGTCGTGTAGATAACTACGATACGGGAGGGCTTACCATCTGGCCCCAGTGCTGCAATG
ATACCGCGAGACCCACGCTCACCGGCTCCAGATTTATCAGCAATAAACCAGCCAGCCGGAAGGGCCGAGC
GCAGAAGTGGTCCTGCAACTTTATCCGCCTCCATCCAGTCTATTAATTGTTGCCGGGAAGCTAGAGTAAG
TAGTTCGCCAGTTAATAGTTTGCGCAACGTTGTTGCCATTGCTACAGGCATCGTGGTGTCACGCTCGTCG
TTTGGTATGGCTTCATTCAGCTCCGGTTCCCAACGATCAAGGCGAGTTACATGATCCCCCATGTTGTGCA
AAAAAGCGGTTAGCTCCTTCGGTCCTCCGATCGTTGTCAGAAGTAAGTTGGCCGCAGTGTTATCACTCAT
GGTTATGGCAGCACTGCATAATTCTCTTACTGTCATGCCATCCGTAAGATGCTTTTCTGTGACTGGTGAG
TACTCAACCAAGTCATTCTGAGAATAGTGTATGCGGCGACCGAGTTGCTCTTGCCCGGCGTCAATACGGG
ATAATACCGCGCCACATAGCAGAACTTTAAAAGTGCTCATCATTGGAAAACGTTCTTCGGGGCGAAAACT
CTCAAGGATCTTACCGCTGTTGAGATCCAGTTCGATGTAACCCACTCGTGCACCCAACTGATCTTCAGCA
TCTTTTACTTTCACCAGCGTTTCTGGGTGAGCAAAAACAGGAAGGCAAAATGCCGCAAAAAAGGGAATAA
GGGCGACACGGAAATGTTGAATACTCATACTCTTCCTTTTTCAATATTATTGAAGCATTTATCAGGGTTA
TTGTCTCATGAGCGGATACATATTTGAATGTATTTAGAAAAATAAACAAATAGGGGTTCCGCGCACATTT
CCCCGAAAAGTGCCACCTGACGTCGACGGATCGGGAGAT
