>Addgene plasmid #135342 | 1058-AIDx-CP | depositor partial sequence | sequence record 261018 | insert: circular permutation at position 1058 spyCas9 (D10A) with C terminus hAIDx (182X)
GGTACCGCCACCATGAATCGTAAACGCCCGCTGATTGAAACCAACGGTGAAACCGGCGAAATCGTGTGGG
ACAAGGGCCGTGATTTTGCGACCGTGCGCAAAGTGCTGTCCATGCCGCAGGTGAACATTGTGAAGAAAAC
CGAGGTGCAGACCGGCGGTTTCAGCAAGGAAAGCATTCTGCCGAAACGTAACAGCGACAAGCTGATCGCC
CGCAAGAAAGATTGGGACCCGAAGAAATACGGCGGTTTCGATAGCCCGACCGTGGCTTATAGCGTGCTGG
TGGTGGCCAAAGTGGAGAAGGGTAAAAGCAAGAAACTGAAGAGCGTGAAAGAACTGCTGGGCATCACCAT
TATGGAGCGTAGCAGCTTCGAAAAGAACCCGATCGACTTTCTGGAGGCGAAGGGTTACAAGGAAGTGAAG
AAAGATCTGATCATTAAGCTGCCGAAATACAGCCTGTTTGAGCTGGAAAATGGTCGTAAACGTATGCTGG
CCAGCGCCGGCGAGCTGCAAAAGGGCAACGAACTGGCGCTGCCGAGCAAATATGTGAACTTCCTGTACCT
GGCCAGCCACTATGAGAAGCTGAAAGGTAGCCCGGAGGACAACGAACAGAAGCAGCTGTTTGTGGAGCAG
CACAAACACTATCTGGATGAGATCATTGAACAGATCAGCGAGTTCAGCAAGCGTGTGATTCTGGCGGACG
CTAACCTGGATAAAGTGCTGAGCGCCTACAACAAACACCGTGACAAGCCGATCCGCGAGCAGGCGGAAAA
CATCATTCACCTGTTCACCCTGACCAACCTGGGTGCGCCGGCCGCGTTCAAGTACTTTGACACCACCATT
GATCGTAAACGCTATACCAGCACCAAGGAGGTGCTGGATGCTACCCTGATCCACCAGAGCATTACCGGCC
TGTACGAAACCCGTATTGATCTGAGCCAGCTGGGCGGTGACGGCGGTAGCGGCGGTAGCGGCGGTAGCGG
CGGTAGCGGCGGTAGCGGCGGTAGCGGCGGTGACAAGAAATATAGCATCGGTCTGGCGATTGGCACCAAC
AGCGTGGGTTGGGCTGTGATCACCGATGAGTACAAGGTGCCGAGCAAGAAGTTCAAGGTGCTGGGCAACA
CCGACCGCCACAGCATCAAGAAAAACCTGATTGGTGCCCTGCTGTTTGATAGCGGTGAAACCGCCGAGGC
CACCCGTCTGAAGCGCACCGCCCGTCGCCGTTACACCCGTCGTAAAAACCGTATCTGCTACCTGCAAGAG
ATTTTCAGCAACGAAATGGCCAAAGTGGACGATAGCTTCTTTCACCGCCTGGAGGAGAGCTTCCTGGTGG
AGGAAGACAAGAAACACGAGCGTCACCCGATCTTTGGCAACATTGTGGATGAGGTGGCTTACCACGAAAA
GTATCCGACCATCTACCACCTGCGTAAGAAACTGGTGGATAGCACCGACAAGGCCGATCTGCGCCTGATC
TATCTGGCTCTGGCCCACATGATCAAGTTCCGTGGTCACTTTCTGATCGAGGGCGACCTGAACCCGGATA
ACAGCGATGTGGACAAGCTGTTCATCCAGCTGGTGCAGACCTACAACCAGCTGTTTGAGGAAAACCCGAT
TAACGCCAGCGGTGTGGACGCGAAGGCTATCCTGAGCGCGCGTCTGAGCAAAAGCCGCCGTCTGGAGAAC
CTGATCGCGCAGCTGCCGGGTGAAAAGAAAAACGGTCTGTTTGGCAACCTGATTGCTCTGAGCCTGGGCC
TGACCCCGAACTTCAAAAGCAACTTTGACCTGGCGGAGGATGCTAAGCTGCAACTGAGCAAGGATACCTA
TGACGATGACCTGGACAACCTGCTGGCGCAGATCGGCGACCAGTACGCTGATCTGTTCCTGGCTGCCAAG
AACCTGAGCGATGCGATCCTGCTGAGCGACATTCTGCGTGTGAACACCGAGATTACCAAGGCCCCGCTGA
GCGCGAGCATGATCAAACGCTATGATGAACACCACCAGGACCTGACCCTGCTGAAAGCTCTGGTGCGTCA
GCAGCTGCCGGAGAAGTACAAAGAAATCTTCTTTGACCAGAGCAAGAACGGTTACGCCGGCTATATTGAT
GGCGGTGCGAGCCAGGAGGAGTTCTACAAGTTTATCAAACCGATTCTGGAGAAAATGGACGGCACCGAGG
AACTGCTGGTGAAGCTGAACCGTGAAGATCTGCTGCGTAAACAGCGCACCTTCGACAACGGTAGCATCCC
GCACCAGATTCACCTGGGTGAGCTGCACGCCATCCTGCGCCGTCAGGAAGATTTCTACCCGTTTCTGAAG
GACAACCGTGAGAAGATCGAAAAAATTCTGACCTTCCGCATTCCGTACTATGTGGGTCCGCTGGCTCGTG
GCAACAGCCGCTTTGCCTGGATGACCCGCAAGAGCGAGGAAACCATCACCCCGTGGAACTTCGAGGAAGT
GGTGGACAAAGGCGCCAGCGCGCAGAGCTTCATTGAGCGTATGACCAACTTTGATAAGAACCTGCCGAAC
GAAAAAGTGCTGCCGAAGCACAGCCTGCTGTACGAGTATTTCACCGTGTACAACGAACTGACCAAGGTGA
AATATGTGACCGAGGGTATGCGCAAGCCGGCCTTCCTGAGCGGCGAACAGAAGAAAGCGATCGTGGACCT
GCTGTTTAAAACCAACCGTAAGGTGACCGTGAAGCAGCTGAAAGAGGATTATTTCAAGAAAATTGAATGC
TTTGACAGCGTGGAGATCAGCGGTGTGGAAGATCGTTTTAACGCGAGCCTGGGCACCTACCACGACCTGC
TGAAAATCATTAAGGATAAAGACTTCCTGGATAACGAGGAAAACGAGGACATCCTGGAAGATATTGTGCT
GACCCTGACCCTGTTTGAGGACCGTGAAATGATCGAGGAACGCCTGAAGACCTATGCCCACCTGTTCGAT
GACAAAGTGATGAAACAGCTGAAGCGCCGTCGCTACACCGGTTGGGGCCGTCTGAGCCGCAAACTGATCA
ACGGTATTCGCGATAAACAGAGCGGCAAGACCATCCTGGATTTTCTGAAGAGCGACGGTTTCGCGAACCG
TAACTTTATGCAGCTGATTCACGATGACAGCCTGACCTTCAAAGAGGACATCCAGAAGGCGCAGGTGAGC
GGTCAGGGCGATAGCCTGCACGAACATATTGCTAACCTGGCCGGTAGCCCGGCCATCAAGAAGGGCATCC
TGCAAACCGTGAAGGTGGTGGACGAGCTGGTGAAAGTGATGGGTCGTCACAAGCCGGAAAACATCGTGAT
TGAGATGGCCCGCGAAAACCAGACCACCCAGAAAGGCCAGAAGAACAGCCGTGAGCGCATGAAGCGTATC
GAGGAAGGCATCAAGGAACTGGGCAGCCAGATCCTGAAGGAGCACCCGGTGGAAAACACCCAGCTGCAAA
ACGAGAAACTGTACCTGTACTACCTGCAAAACGGTCGTGACATGTATGTGGATCAGGAACTGGACATTAA
CCGCCTGAGCGATTATGACGTGGATGCGATCGTGCCGCAGAGCTTCCTGAAGGATGACAGCATTGACAAC
AAAGTGCTGACCCGTAGCGATAAAAACCGCGGCAAGAGCGACAACGTGCCGAGCGAGGAAGTGGTGAAGA
AAATGAAAAACTACTGGCGTCAGCTGCTGAACGCCAAACTGATCACCCAGCGTAAGTTTGACAACCTGAC
CAAAGCTGAGCGCGGCGGTCTGAGCGAACTGGATAAAGCCGGTTTCATTAAGCGTCAGCTGGTGGAAACC
CGCCAGATCACCAAGCACGTGGCGCAGATTCTGGACAGCCGCATGAACACCAAGTATGACGAGAACGATA
AACTGATCCGTGAAGTGAAAGTGATCACCCTGAAGAGCAAACTGGTGAGCGATTTTCGTAAAGACTTCCA
GTTTTACAAGGTGCGCGAGATCAACAACTACCACCACGCTCACGACGCCTATCTGAACGCGGTGGTGGGC
ACCGCCCTGATCAAGAAGTACCCGAAGCTGGAGAGCGAGTTCGTGTACGGCGACTATAAAGTGTATGATG
TTCGTAAGATGATCGCAAAGTCCGAGCAGGAGATTGGCAAGGCAACCGCTAAGTATTTTTTTTACAGCAA
CATCATGAACTTCTTTAAGACCGAGATTACCCTGGCCAACGGTGAAATCCCGAAGAAAAAGCGTAAAGTG
GGTAGCAGCGGCAGCCCGAAAAAGAAACGCAAAGTGGGTAGCGACGCTCTGGATGACTTCGACCTGGATA
TGCTGGGCAGCGACGCCCTGGATGACTTTGGCGGTGGCAGCATGGATAGCCTGCTGATGAACCGTCGCAA
ATTCCTGTATCAGTTTAAGAACGTGCGTTGGGCTAAAGGCCGTCGCGAAACCTACCTGTGCTATGTGGTG
AAACGTCGCGATAGCGCCACCAGCTTCAGCCTGGACTTTGGTTACCTGCGCAACAAGAACGGCTGCCACG
TGGAGCTGCTGTTCCTGCGTTACATTAGCGACTGGGACCTGGACCCAGGCCGTTGCTATCGCGTGACCTG
GTTTACCAGCTGGAGCCCGTGCTACGATTGCGCTCGTCATGTGGCGGACTTCCTGCGTGGTAACCCAAAC
CTGAGCCTGCGTATCTTCACCGCGCGCCTGTACTTTTGCGAGGACCGTAAGGCTGAGCCGGAAGGTCTGC
GTCGCCTGCACCGTGCGGGTGTGCAGATCGCGATCATGACCTTCAAAGATTACTTTTATTGCTGGAACAC
CTTCGTGGAGAACCACGAACGCACCTTTAAGGCCTGGGAGGGTCTGCACGAAAACAGCGTGCGTCTGAGC
CGCCAGCTGCGCCGCATCCTGCTGCCAAAGCGTCCGGCGGCTACCAAGAAAGCGGGCCAGGCTAAGAAAA
AGAAAGACTACAAAGATGACGATGACAAGGGTAGCGGCGCTACCAACTTCAGCCTGCTGAAGCAGGCGGG
CGACGTGGAGGAAAATCCGGGCCCGATGGCTAAACCGCTGAGCCAGGAGGAAAGCACCCTGATCGAGCGC
GCTACCGCCACCATTAACAGCATCCCGATTAGCGAAGACTATAGCGTGGCCAGCGCCGCGCTGAGCAGCG
ATGGTCGTATTTTCACCGGCGTGAACGTGTACCACTTTACCGGTGGCCCGTGCGCCGAGCTGGTGGTGCT
GGGCACCGCCGCCGCCGCCGCCGCCGGCAACCTGACCTGCATCGTGGCGATTGGTAACGAAAATCGTGGC
ATCCTGAGCCCGTGCGGCCGTTGCCGCCAGGTGCTGCTGGACCTGCATCCGGGCATCAAGGCGATTGTGA
AGGATAGCGACGGCCAACCGACCGCCGTGGGTATTCGTGAACTGCTGCCATCCGGCTATGTTTGGGAGGG
CTAAGGATCC
